Addgene plasmid #62106: pMuLE ENTR 7SK L1-R5
Purpose: (Empty Backbone) MuLE (Multiple Lentiviral Expression) Entry vector containing a 7SK RNA polymerase III promoter for shRNA expression. Compatible with MultiSite Gateway cloning
Depositing lab: Ian Frew. Depositing organization: University of Zurich. Publication: A versatile modular vector system for rapid combinatorial mammalian genetics. Albers J, Danzer C, Rechsteiner M, Lehmann H, Brandt LP, Hejhal T, Catalano A, Busenhart P, Goncalves AF, Brandt S, Bode PK, Bode-Lesniewska B, Wild PJ, Frew IJ. J Clin Invest. 2015 Mar 9. pii: 79743. doi: 10.1172/JCI79743. PubMed 25751063.
Backbone
  Vector backbone: N/A
  Vector type: Mammalian Expression, RNAi ; MuLE Gateway Entry Vector
Growth in bacteria
  Bacterial resistance: Kanamycin, 50 μg/mL
  Growth temperature: 37°C
  Growth strain: DH5alpha
  Copy number: High Copy
Gene/Insert
  Gene/Insert name: None
Terms and licenses: Academic/Nonprofit Terms; Industry Terms: Not Available to Industry
How to cite: pMuLE ENTR 7SK L1-R5 was a gift from Ian Frew (Addgene plasmid # 62106 ; http://n2t.net/addgene:62106 ; RRID:Addgene_62106)
