[The description below was written by a language model from this plasmid's Addgene catalogue record and pLannotate feature annotations shown in this document.]
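Description:
pMuLE ENTR 7SK L1-R5 is a small (about 2.9 kb) empty Gateway entry vector from the MuLE (Multiple Lentiviral Expression) toolkit, designed to carry an shRNA expression unit into a lentiviral destination vector by MultiSite Gateway recombination. It is not itself a viral vector. It is a bacterial shuttle plasmid maintained at high copy through a ColE1/pUC-type origin and selected with kanamycin via an aph(3')-Ia (KanR) gene. The backbone shows the usual hallmarks of pENTR/pDONR-type plasmids: rrnB T1 and T2 transcription terminators upstream of the cloning region, which insulate it from read-through transcription in E. coli, a T7 promoter beside the recombination site, and short non-functional remnants of lacI and lacZα.

The functional module sits between an attL1 site and an attR5 site. On the circular map, the roughly 290 bp interval from the end of attL1 round to attR5 has no annotated feature. According to the catalogue description this is where the 7SK RNA polymerase III promoter lies, although the automated annotation did not detect it, and the record gives no cloning sites. 7SK is a Pol III promoter suited to driving short hairpin RNAs with defined ends in mammalian cells. No hairpin is present, so the user inserts an shRNA sequence downstream of the promoter. The L1-R5 flanks define this plasmid as the first-position module in a multi-fragment LR reaction, in which it is joined in fixed order and orientation to further entry modules with matching att sites. This allows knockdown cassettes to be combined with other expression elements in a single lentiviral vector for combinatorial genetic manipulation of mammalian cells.
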