Features (pLannotate 1.2.2; 9 found; start..end, strand, type, name):
     16..139     +  protein_bind   attR5: mutant version of attR; recombination site for the Gateway® LR reaction LR Clonase™
    195..213     -  promoter       T7 promoter: promoter for bacteriophage T7 RNA polymerase
    347..1156    +  CDS            KanR: aminoglycoside phosphotransferase; aph(3')-Ia; confers resistance to kanamycin in bacteria or G418 (Geneticin®) in eukaryotes
   1303..1891    +  rep_origin     ori: high-copy-number ColE1/pMB1/pBR322/pUC origin of replication
   2074..2166    +  CDS            lacI (fragment): lac repressor; lacI; The lac repressor binds to the lac operator to inhibit transcription in E. coli. This inhibition can be relieved by adding lactose or isopropyl-β-D-thiogalactopyranoside (IPTG).
   2221..2248    -  terminator     rrnB T2 terminator: transcription terminator T2 from the E. coli rrnB gene
   2380..2423    +  terminator     rrnB T1 terminator: Escherichia coli rrnB; transcription terminator T1 from the E. coli rrnB gene
   2470..2506    -  CDS            lacZα (fragment): LacZα fragment of β-galactosidase; lacZ fragment
   2522..2621    +  protein_bind   attL1: mutant version of attL; recombination site for the Gateway® LR reaction LR Clonase™
>Addgene plasmid #62106 | pMuLE ENTR 7SK L1-R5 | depositor full sequence | sequence record 101395 | Full Sequence
CTTTTTTGAATTCGACAACTTTGTATACAAAAGTTGAACGAGAAACGTAAAATGATATAAATATCAATAT
ATTAAATTAGATTTTGCATAAAAAACAGACTACATAATACTGTAAAACACAACATATCCAGTCACTATGA
ATCAACTACTTAGATGGTATTAGTGACCTGTACTGCAGGGCGGCCGCGATATCCCCTATAGTGAGTCGTA
TTACATGGTCATAGCTGTTTCCTGGCAGCTCTGGCCCGTGTCTCAAAATCTCTGATGTTACATTGCACAA
GATAAAAATATATCATCATGAACAATAAAACTGTCTGCTTACATAAACAGTAATACAAGGGGTGTTATGA
GCCATATTCAACGGGAAACGTCGAGGCCGCGATTAAATTCCAACATGGATGCTGATTTATATGGGTATAA
ATGGGCTCGCGATAATGTCGGGCAATCAGGTGCGACAATCTATCGCTTGTATGGGAAGCCCGATGCGCCA
GAGTTGTTTCTGAAACATGGCAAAGGTAGCGTTGCCAATGATGTTACAGATGAGATGGTCAGACTAAACT
GGCTGACGGAATTTATGCCTCTTCCGACCATCAAGCATTTTATCCGTACTCCTGATGATGCATGGTTACT
CACCACTGCGATCCCCGGAAAAACAGCATTCCAGGTATTAGAAGAATATCCTGATTCAGGTGAAAATATT
GTTGATGCGCTGGCAGTGTTCCTGCGCCGGTTGCATTCGATTCCTGTTTGTAATTGTCCTTTTAACAGCG
ATCGCGTATTTCGTCTCGCTCAGGCGCAATCACGAATGAATAACGGTTTGGTTGATGCGAGTGATTTTGA
TGACGAGCGTAATGGCTGGCCTGTTGAACAAGTCTGGAAAGAAATGCATAAACTTTTGCCATTCTCACCG
GATTCAGTCGTCACTCATGGTGATTTCTCACTTGATAACCTTATTTTTGACGAGGGGAAATTAATAGGTT
GTATTGATGTTGGACGAGTCGGAATCGCAGACCGATACCAGGATCTTGCCATCCTATGGAACTGCCTCGG
TGAGTTTTCTCCTTCATTACAGAAACGGCTTTTTCAAAAATATGGTATTGATAATCCTGATATGAATAAA
TTGCAGTTTCATTTGATGCTCGATGAGTTTTTCTAATCAGAATTGGTTAATTGGTTGTAACACTGGCAGA
GCATTACGCTGACTTGACGGGACGGCGCAAGCTCATGACCAAAATCCCTTAACGTGAGTTACGCGTCGTT
CCACTGAGCGTCAGACCCCGTAGAAAAGATCAAAGGATCTTCTTGAGATCCTTTTTTTCTGCGCGTAATC
TGCTGCTTGCAAACAAAAAAACCACCGCTACCAGCGGTGGTTTGTTTGCCGGATCAAGAGCTACCAACTC
TTTTTCCGAAGGTAACTGGCTTCAGCAGAGCGCAGATACCAAATACTGTTCTTCTAGTGTAGCCGTAGTT
AGGCCACCACTTCAAGAACTCTGTAGCACCGCCTACATACCTCGCTCTGCTAATCCTGTTACCAGTGGCT
GCTGCCAGTGGCGATAAGTCGTGTCTTACCGGGTTGGACTCAAGACGATAGTTACCGGATAAGGCGCAGC
GGTCGGGCTGAACGGGGGGTTCGTGCACACAGCCCAGCTTGGAGCGAACGACCTACACCGAACTGAGATA
CCTACAGCGTGAGCTATGAGAAAGCGCCACGCTTCCCGAAGGGAGAAAGGCGGACAGGTATCCGGTAAGC
GGCAGGGTCGGAACAGGAGAGCGCACGAGGGAGCTTCCAGGGGGAAACGCCTGGTATCTTTATAGTCCTG
TCGGGTTTCGCCACCTCTGACTTGAGCGTCGATTTTTGTGATGCTCGTCAGGGGGGCGGAGCCTATGGAA
AAACGCCAGCAACGCGGCCTTTTTACGGTTCCTGGCCTTTTGCTGGCCTTTTGCTCACATGTTCTTTCCT
GCGTTATCCCCTGATTCTGTGGATAACCGTATTACCGCCTTTGAGTGAGCTGATACCGCTCGCCGCAGCC
GAACGACCGAGCGCAGCGAGTCAGTGAGCGAGGAAGCGGAAGAGCGCCCAATACGCAAACCGCCTCTCCC
CGCGCGTTGGCCGATTCATTAATGCAGCTGGCACGACAGGTTTCCCGACTGGAAAGCGGGCAGTGAGCGC
AACGCAATTAATACGCGTACCGCTAGCCAGGAAGAGTTTGTAGAAACGCAAAAAGGCCATCCGTCAGGAT
GGCCTTCTGCTTAGTTTGATGCCTGGCAGTTTATGGCGGGCGTCCTGCCCGCCACCCTCCGGGCCGTTGC
TTCACAACGTTCAAATCCGCTCCCGGCGGATTTGTCCTACTCAGGAGAGCGTTCACCGACAAACAACAGA
TAAAACGAAAGGCCCAGTCTTCCGACTGAGCCTTTCGTTTTATTTGATGCCTGGCAGTTCCCTACTCTCG
CGTTAACGCTAGCATGGATGTTTTCCCAGTCACGACGTTGTAAAACGACGGCCAGTCTTAAGCTCGGGCC
CCAAATAATGATTTTATTTTGACTGATAGTGACCTGTTCGTTGCAACAAATTGATGAGCAATGCTTTTTT
ATAATGCCAACTTTGTACAAAAAAGCAGGCTCTATCGATCTAGTGCTGCAGTATTTAGCATGCCCCACCC
ATCTGCAAGGCATTCTGGATAGTGTCAAAACAGCCGGAAATCAAGTCCGTTTATCTCAAACTTTAGCATT
TTGGGAATAAATGATATTTGCTATGCTGGTTAAATTAGATTTTAGTTAAATTTCCTGCTGAAGCTCTAGT
ACGATAAGTAACTTGACCTAAGTGTAAAGTTGAGATTTCCTTCAGGTTTATATAGCTTGTGCGCCGCCTG
GGTACCTCGGTCTTCACAGATCTAGAGCT
