>Addgene plasmid #62106 | pMuLE ENTR 7SK L1-R5 | addgene partial sequence | sequence record 103706 | M13-F20 5'-TGTAAAACGACGGCCAGT-3'
GACTGATAGTGACCTGTTCGTTGCAACAAATTGATGAGCAATGCTTTTTTATAATGCCAACTTTGTACAA
AAAAGCAGGCTCTATCGATCTAGTGCTGCAGTATTTAGCATGCCCCACCCATCTGCAAGGCATTCTGGAT
AGTGTCAAAACAGCCGGAAATCAAGTCCGTTTATCTCAAACTTTAGCATTTTGGGAATAAATGATATTTG
CTATGCTGGTTAAATTAGATTTTAGTTAAATTTCCTGCTGAAGCTCTAGTACGATAAGTAACTTGACCTA
AGTGTAAAGTTGAGATTTCCTTCAGGTTTATATAGCTTGTGCGCCGCCTGGGTACCTCGGTCTTCACAGA
TCTAGAGCTCTTTTTTGAATTCGACAACTTTGTATACAAAAGTTGAACGAGAAACGTAAAATGATATAAA
TATCAATATATTAAATTAGATTTTGCATAAAAAACAGACTACATAATACTGTAAAACACAACATATCCAG
TCACTATGAATCAACTACTTAGATGGTATTAGTGACCTGTACTGCAGGGCGGCCGCGATATCCCCTATAG
TGAGTCGTATTACATGGTCATAGCTGTTTCCTGGCAGCTCTGGCCCGTGTCTCAAAATCTCTGATGTTAC
ATTGCACAAGATAAAAATATATCATCATGAACAATAAAACTGTCTGCTTACATAAACAGTAATACAAGGG
GTGTTATGAGCCATATTCAACGGGAAACGTCGAGGCCGCGATTAAATTCCAACATGGATGCTGATTTATA
TGGGTATAAATGGGCTCGCGATAATGTCGGGCAATCAGGTGCGACAATCTATCGCTTGTAT
