>Addgene plasmid #62106 | pMuLE ENTR 7SK L1-R5 | addgene partial sequence | sequence record 103708 | M13-Rev 5'-CAGGAAACAGCTATGACC-3'
TGCAGTACAGGTCACTAATACCATCTAAGTAGTTGATTCATAGTGACTGGATATGTTGTGTTTTACAGTA
TTATGTAGTCTGTTTTTTATGCAAAATCTAATTTAATATATTGATATTTATATCATTTTACGTTTCTCGT
TCAACTTTTGTATACAAAGTTGTCGAATTCAAAAAAGAGCTCTAGATCTGTGAAGACCGAGGTACCCAGG
CGGCGCACAAGCTATATAAACCTGAAGGAAATCTCAACTTTACACTTAGGTCAAGTTACTTATCGTACTA
GAGCTTCAGCAGGAAATTTAACTAAAATCTAATTTAACCAGCATAGCAAATATCATTTATTCCCAAAATG
CTAAAGTTTGAGATAAACGGACTTGATTTCCGGCTGTTTTGACACTATCCAGAATGCCTTGCAGATGGGT
GGGGCATGCTAAATACTGCAGCACTAGATCGATAGAGCCTGCTTTTTTGTACAAAGTTGGCATTATAAAA
AAGCATTGCTCATCAATTTGTTGCAACGAACAGGTCACTATCAGTCAAAATAAAATCATTATTTGGGGCC
CGAGCTTAAGACTGGCCGTCGTTTTACAACGTCGTGACTGGGAAAACATCCATGCTAGCGTTAACGCGAG
AGTA
